>Addgene plasmid #83894 | pAAV-hDlx-Flex-dTomato-Fishell_7 | depositor full sequence | sequence record 163144 | pAAV-hDlx-Flex-dTomato-Fishell_7 sequence 5754 bps
CCTGCAGGCAGCTGCGCGCTCGCTCGCTCACTGAGGCCGCCCGGGCAAAGCCCGGGCGTCGGGCGACCTT
TGGTCGCCCGGCCTCAGTGAGCGAGCGAGCGCGCAGAGAGGGAGTGGCCAACTCCATCACTAGGGGTTCC
TGCGGCCGCACGCGTTTATTCAGAATGTTATGCACTCACAGTGGTTTGGCATGCATCTGGTGAATTTTTT
TTAACGAAAAATTAGTGTTGGTTTCGATGTATGGTAGCATTCTCCCTAACGTAATTTGAATAATTCAGCA
AAGCCCCACTACCAGCTGTACTTCTGCAGCCTCTTCCATTCTTTTCAGCATTATAATTTTGGTTAATTTT
CAATTTTAGGTCCTACGTCTCTGCAATTTGTGTATGAATAACAGAATAATTTCCCTCTTTTGTTTCGCCT
TTCCTGTTCCTGAATCTAAATAAAGATGGCTTTTTAGTATTAAAAGTGGAAGAAAATTACAGGTAATTAT
CTTTGACGGTAAAAACGCTGTAATCAGCGGGCTACATGAAAAATTACTCTAATTATGGCTGCATTTAAGA
GAATGGAAAAAAACCTTCTTGTGGATAAAAACCTTAAATTGTCCCCAATGTCTGCTTCAAATTGGATGGC
ACTGCAGCTGGAGGCTTTGTTCAGAATTGATCCTGGGGAGCTACGAACCCAAAGTTTCACAGTAGGAAGC
TTGATATCGAATTCCTGCAGCCCGGGCTGGGCATAAAAGTCAGGGCAGAGCCATCTATTGCTTACATTTG
CTTCTAGCCTGCAGGTCGAGGAGCGCAGCCTTCCAGAAGCAGAGCGCGGCGCCTTAAGCTGCAGAAGTTG
GTCGTGAGGCACTGGGCAGGTAAGTATCAAGGTTACAAGACAGGTTTAAGGAGACCAATAGAAACTGGGC
TTGTCGAGACAGAGAAGACTCTTGCGTTTCTGATAGGCACCTATTGGTCTTACTGACATCCACTTTGCCT
TTCTCTCCACAGGTGTCCACTCCCAGTTCAATTACAGCTCTTAAGAAAGGTCGACTCCGGAATAACTTCG
TATAGGATACTTTATACGAAGTTATGCAGAATGGTAGCTGGATTGTAGCTGCTATTAGCAATATGAAACC
TCTTAATAACTTCGTATAGCATACATTATACGAAGTTATGGCGCGCCACTAGTTTACTTTTACTTGTACA
GCTCGTCCATGCCGTACAGGAACAGGTGGTGGCGGCCCTCGGAGCGCTCGTACTGTTCCACGATGGTGTA
GTCCTCGTTGTGGGAGGTGATGTCCAGCTTGGTGTCCACGTAGTAGTAGCCGGGCAGTTGCACGGGCTTC
TTGGCCATGTAGATGGTCTTGAACTCCACCAGGTAGTGGCCGCCGTCCTTCAGCTTCAGGGCCTGGTGGA
TCTCGCCCTTCAGCACGCCGTCGCGGGGGTACAGGCGCTCGGTGGAGGCCTCCCAGCCCATGGTCTTCTT
CTGCATTACGGGGCCGTCGGGGGGGAAGTTGGTGCCGCGCATCTTCACCTTGTAGATCAGCGTGCCGTCC
TGCAGGGAGGAGTCCTGGGTCACGGTCACCAGACCGCCGTCCTCGAAGTTCATCACGCGCTCCCACTTGA
AGCCCTCGGGGAAGGACAGCTTCTTGTAATCGGGGATGTCGGCGGGGTGCTTCACGTACGCCTTGGAGCC
GTACATGAACTGGGGGGACAGGATGTCCCAGGCGAAGGGCAGGGGGCCGCCCTTGGTCACCTTCAGCTTG
GCGGTCTGGGTGCCCTCGTAGGGGCGGCCCTCGCCCTCGCCCTCGATCTCGAACTCGTGGCCGTTCATGG
AGCCCTCCATGCGCACCTTGAAGCGCATGAACTCTTTGATGACCTCCTCGCCCTTGCTCACGGCCATGGT
GGCTACTAGTGGTGGCGCTAGCATAACTTCGTATAAAGTATCCTATACGAAGTTATTTGCCTTAACCCAG
AAATTATCACTGTTATTCTTTAGAATGGTGCAAAGAATAACTTCGTATAATGTATGCTATACGAAGTTAT
GAATTCGATATCAAGCTTATCGATGGCGCGCCCCACCCCTGCAGGGAATTCGATATCAAGCTTATCGATA
ATCAACCTCTGGATTACAAAATTTGTGAAAGATTGACTGGTATTCTTAACTATGTTGCTCCTTTTACGCT
ATGTGGATACGCTGCTTTAATGCCTTTGTATCATGCTATTGCTTCCCGTATGGCTTTCATTTTCTCCTCC
TTGTATAAATCCTGGTTGCTGTCTCTTTATGAGGAGTTGTGGCCCGTTGTCAGGCAACGTGGCGTGGTGT
GCACTGTGTTTGCTGACGCAACCCCCACTGGTTGGGGCATTGCCACCACCTGTCAGCTCCTTTCCGGGAC
TTTCGCTTTCCCCCTCCCTATTGCCACGGCGGAACTCATCGCCGCCTGCCTTGCCCGCTGCTGGACAGGG
GCTCGGCTGTTGGGCACTGACAATTCCGTGGTGTTGTCGGGGAAATCATCGTCCTTTCCTTGGCTGCTCG
CCTATGTTGCCACCTGGATTCTGCGCGGGACGTCCTTCTGCTACGTCCCTTCGGCCCTCAATCCAGCGGA
CCTTCCTTCCCGCGGCCTGCTGCCGGCTCTGCGGCCTCTTCCGCGTCTTCGCCTTCGCCCTCAGACGAGT
CGGATCTCCCTTTGGGCCGCCTCCCCGCATCGATACCGAGCGCTGCTCGAGAGATCTGTGATAGCGGCCA
TCAAGCTGGCCGCGACTCTAGATCATAATCAGCCATACCACATTTGTAGAGGTTTTACTTGCTTTAAAAA
ACCTCCCACACCTCCCCCTGAACCTGAAACATAAAATGAATGCAATTGTTGTTGTTAACTTGTTTATTGC
AGCTTATAATGGTTACAAATAAAGCAATAGCATCACAAATTTCACAAATAAAGCATTTTTTTCACTGCAT
TCTAGTTGTGGTTTGTCCAAACTCATCAATGTATCAGCTTATCGATACCGCATGCACGTGCGGACCGAGC
GGCCGCAGGAACCCCTAGTGATGGAGTTGGCCACTCCCTCTCTGCGCGCTCGCTCGCTCACTGAGGCCGG
GCGACCAAAGGTCGCCCGACGCCCGGGCTTTGCCCGGGCGGCCTCAGTGAGCGAGCGAGCGCGCAGCTGC
CTGCAGGGGCGCCTGATGCGGTATTTTCTCCTTACGCATCTGTGCGGTATTTCACACCGCATA
[142 nt withheld, positions 3214-3355]
C
[141 nt withheld, positions 3357-3497]
CCTTTGACGTTGGAGTCCACGTTCTTT
[37 nt withheld, positions 3525-3561]
ACCCTATCTCGGGCTATTCTTTTGATTTATAAGGGATTTTGCCGATTTCGGCCTATTGGTTAAAAAATGA
GCTGATTTAACAAAAATTTAACGCGAATTTTAACAAAATATTAACGTTTACAATTTTATGGTGCACTCTC
AGTACAATCTGCTCTGATGCCGCATAGTTAAGCCAGCCCCGACACCCGCCAACACCCGCTGACGCGCCCT
GACGGGCTTGTCTGCTCCCGGCATCCGCTTACAGACAAGCTGTGACCGTCTCCGGGAGCTGCATGTGTCA
GAGGTTTTCACCGTCATCACCGAAACGCGCGAGACGAAAGGGCCTCGTGATACGCCTATTTTTATAGGTT
AATGTCATGATAATAATGGTTTCTTAGACGTCAGGTGGCACTTTTCGGGGAAATGTGCGCGGAACCCCTA
TTTGTTTATTTTTCTAAATACATTCAAATATGTATCCGCTCATGAGACAATAACCCTGATAAATGCTTCA
ATAATATTGAAAAAGGAAGAGTATGAGTATTCAACATTTCCGTGTCGCCCTTATTCCCTTTTTTGCGGCA
TTTTGCCTTCCTGTTTTTGCTCACCCAGAAACGCTGGTGAAAGTAAAAGATGCTGAAGATCAGTTGGGTG
CACGAGTGGGTTACATCGAACTGGATCTCAACAGCGGTAAGATCCTTGAGAGTTTTCGCCCCGAAGAACG
TTTTCCAATGATGAGCACTTTTAAAGTTCTGCTATGTGGCGCGGTATTATCCCGTATTGACGCCGGGCAA
GAGCAACTCGGTCGCCGCATACACTATTCTCAGAATGACTTGGTTGAGTACTCACCAGTCACAGAAAAGC
ATCTTACGGATGGCATGACAGTAAGAGAATTATGCAGTGCTGCCATAACCATGAGTGATAACACTGCGGC
CAACTTACTTCTGACAACGATCGGAGGACCGAAGGAGCTAACCGCTTTTTTGCACAACATGGGGGATCAT
GTAACTCGCCTTGATCGTTGGGAACCGGAGCTGAATGAAGCCATACCAAACGACGAGCGTGACACCACGA
TGCCTGTAGCAATGGCAACAACGTTGCGCAAACTATTAACTGGCGAACTACTTACTCTAGCTTCCCGGCA
ACAATTAATAGACTGGATGGAGGCGGATAAAGTTGCAGGACCACTTCTGCGCTCGGCCCTTCCGGCTGGC
TGGTTTATTGCTGATAAATCTGGAGCCGGTGAGCGTGGGTCTCGCGGTATCATTGCAGCACTGGGGCCAG
ATGGTAAGCCCTCCCGTATCGTAGTTATCTACACGACGGGGAGTCAGGCAACTATGGATGAACGAAATAG
ACAGATCGCTGAGATAGGTGCCTCACTGATTAAGCATTGGTAACTGTCAGACCAAGTTTACTCATATATA
CTTTAGATTGATTTAAAACTTCATTTTTAATTTAAAAGGATCTAGGTGAAGATCCTTTTTGATAATCTCA
TGACCAAAATCCCTTAACGTGAGTTTTCGTTCCACTGAGCGTCAGACCCCGTAGAAAAGATCAAAGGATC
TTCTTGAGATCCTTTTTTTCTGCGCGTAATCTGCTGCTTGCAAACAAAAAAACCACCGCTACCAGCGGTG
GTTTGTTTGCCGGATCAAGAGCTACCAACTCTTTTTCCGAAGGTAACTGGCTTCAGCAGAGCGCAGATAC
CAAATACTGTCCTTCTAGTGTAGCCGTAGTTAGGCCACCACTTCAAGAACTCTGTAGCACCGCCTACATA
CCTCGCTCTGCTAATCCTGTTACCAGTGGCTGCTGCCAGTGGCGATAAGTCGTGTCTTACCGGGTTGGAC
TCAAGACGATAGTTACCGGATAAGGCGCAGCGGTCGGGCTGAACGGGGGGTTCGTGCACACAGCCCAGCT
TGGAGCGAACGACCTACACCGAACTGAGATACCTACAGCGTGAGCTATGAGAAAGCGCCACGCTTCCCGA
AGGGAGAAAGGCGGACAGGTATCCGGTAAGCGGCAGGGTCGGAACAGGAGAGCGCACGAGGGAGCTTCCA
GGGGGAAACGCCTGGTATCTTTATAGTCCTGTCGGGTTTCGCCACCTCTGACTTGAGCGTCGATTTTTGT
GATGCTCGTCAGGGGGGCGGAGCCTATGGAAAAACGCCAGCAACGCGGCCTTTTTACGGTTCCTGGCCTT
TTGCTGGCCTTTTGCTCACATGT
Features (pLannotate 1.2.2; 23 found; start..end, strand, type, name):
      1..141     -  repeat_region  AAV2 ITR: inverted terminal repeat of adeno-associated virus serotype 2 inverted
    697..726     -  misc_feature   MCS (fragment): pBluescript multiple cloning site
    860..992     +  intron         chimeric intron: chimera between introns from human β-globin and immunoglobulin heavy chain genes
   1042..1075    +  protein_bind   lox2272: Cre-mediated recombination occurs in the 8-bp core sequence (GGATACTT). lox2272 sites are compatible with each other, but incompatible with loxP or loxN sites (Lee and Saito, 1988). Cre recombinase
   1076..1125    -  intron         β-globin intron (fragment): internally truncated intron from human β-globin
   1126..1159    +  protein_bind   loxP: Cre-mediated recombination occurs in the 8-bp core sequence (GCATACAT). Cre recombinase
   1183..1881    -  CDS            dTomato: dTomato is a basic (constitutively fluorescent) orange fluorescent protein published in 2004, derived from Discosoma sp.. It is reported to be a somewhat slowly-maturing dimer with low acid sensitivity.
   1913..1946    -  protein_bind   lox2272: Cre-mediated recombination occurs in the 8-bp core sequence (GGATACTT). lox2272 sites are compatible with each other, but incompatible with loxP or loxN sites (Lee and Saito, 1988). Cre recombinase
   1947..1996    -  intron         β-globin intron (fragment): internally truncated intron from human β-globin
   1997..2030    -  protein_bind   loxP: Cre-mediated recombination occurs in the 8-bp core sequence (GCATACAT). Cre recombinase
   2031..2054    +  misc_feature   MCS (fragment): pBluescript multiple cloning site
   2075..2100    +  misc_feature   MCS (fragment): pBluescript multiple cloning site
   2100..2688    +  misc_feature   WPRE: woodchuck hepatitis virus posttranscriptional regulatory element
   2751..2834    +  CDS            large T antigen (fragment): large T antigen from SV40 (simian virus 40)
   2857..2938    +  polyA_signal   SV40 poly(A) signal: SV40 polyadenylation signal
   3017..3157    +  repeat_region  AAV2 ITR: inverted terminal repeat of adeno-associated virus serotype 2 inverted
   3162..3213    -  misc_feature   bom (fragment): basis of mobility region from pBR322
   3232..3612    +  rep_origin     M13 ori (sequence partly withheld): M13 bacteriophage origin of replication; arrow indicates direction of (+) strand synthesis
   3688..3737    -  misc_feature   bom (fragment): basis of mobility region from pBR322
   3839..3874    -  CDS            rop (fragment): Rop protein, which maintains plasmids at low copy number; rop
   3969..4073    +  promoter       AmpR promoter: bla
   4074..4934    +  CDS            AmpR: β-lactamase; bla; confers resistance to ampicillin, carbenicillin, and related antibiotics
   5105..5693    +  rep_origin     ori: high-copy-number ColE1/pMB1/pBR322/pUC origin of replication
