[The description below was written by a language model from this plasmid's Addgene catalogue record and pLannotate feature annotations shown in this document.]
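Description:
pAAV-hDlx-Flex-dTomato-Fishell_7 is a 5,754-nt AAV transfer plasmid for Cre-dependent expression of a red-orange fluorescent reporter in forebrain GABAergic interneurons. It is maintained in E. coli as a high-copy plasmid through a ColE1/pUC-type origin and selected with ampicillin via the bla gene. An M13 phage origin is also annotated in the backbone. Two AAV2 inverted terminal repeats flank the expression cassette and define the segment that is packaged into recombinant AAV particles when replication and capsid functions are supplied in trans.

According to the catalogue fields, expression is driven by the hDlx enhancer element, which restricts activity to interneurons. The feature table does not annotate this element, though the unannotated region between the left ITR and the chimeric β-globin/immunoglobulin intron is where it would be expected. Downstream of the intron lies a FLEX (double-inverted) switch: the dTomato coding sequence sits in antisense orientation between paired lox2272 and loxP sites arranged in opposing directions. Because the two lox variants cannot recombine with each other, Cre first inverts the cassette through one pair and then excises a site through the other. This locks dTomato in the sense orientation so that it is transcribed only in Cre-expressing cells. A WPRE and an SV40 polyadenylation signal follow to enhance transcript stability and processing. The insert field lists tdTomato, but the plasmid name, stated purpose and annotated roughly 700-nt coding sequence all indicate the single-copy dimeric dTomato.

The construct is used for intersectional labelling, combining enhancer-restricted interneuron targeting with Cre driver lines or Cre-delivering viruses to mark defined interneuron subpopulations.
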