Addgene plasmid #83894: pAAV-hDlx-Flex-dTomato-Fishell_7
Purpose: Cre recombinase-dependent dTomato expression in forebrain GABA-ergic interneurons under the control of the hDlx enhancer element
Depositing lab: Gordon Fishell. Publication: A viral strategy for targeting and manipulating interneurons across vertebrate species. Dimidschstein J, Chen Q, Tremblay R, Rogers SL, Saldi GA, Guo L, Xu Q, Liu R, Lu C, Chu J, Avery MC, Rashid MS, Baek M, Jacob AL, Smith GB, Wilson DE, Kosche G, Kruglikov I, Rusielewicz T, Kotak VC, Mowery TM, Anderson SA, Callaway EM, Dasen JS, Fitzpatrick D, Fossati V, Long MA, Noggle S, Reynolds JH, Sanes DH, Rudy B, Feng G, Fishell G. Nat Neurosci. 2016 Oct 31. doi: 10.1038/nn.4430. PubMed 27798629.
Backbone
  Vector backbone: pAAV
  Vector type: Mammalian Expression, AAV, Cre/Lox
Growth in bacteria
  Bacterial resistance: Ampicillin, 100 μg/mL
  Growth temperature: 37°C
  Growth strain: DH5alpha
  Copy number: High Copy
Gene/Insert
  Gene/Insert name: tdTomato
  Species: Synthetic
  Promoter: hDlx
  Cloning method: Gibson Cloning
  Sequencing primers: 5′ chim-int-F (5'-TCTTACTGACATCCACTTTGCC-3'); 3′ WPRE-R
Terms and licenses: Academic/Nonprofit Terms; Industry Terms: Not Available to Industry
How to cite: pAAV-hDlx-Flex-dTomato-Fishell_7 was a gift from Gordon Fishell (Addgene plasmid # 83894 ; http://n2t.net/addgene:83894 ; RRID:Addgene_83894) For viral preps, please replace (Addgene plasmid # 83894) in the above sentence with: (Addgene viral prep # 83894-AAV1), (Addgene viral prep # 83894-AAV2), (Addgene viral prep # 83894-AAV5), (Addgene viral prep # 83894-AAV9), or (Addgene viral prep # 83894-AAVrg)
