>Addgene plasmid #83894 | pAAV-hDlx-Flex-dTomato-Fishell_7 | addgene partial sequence | sequence record 163143 | mCherry-F2 5'-tggcatggacgagctgtac-3'
GTGGCGCGCCATAACTTCGTATAATGTATGCTATACGAAGTTATTAAGAGGTTTCATATTGCTAATAGCA
GCTACAATCCAGCTACCATTCTGCATAACTTCGTATAAAGTATCCTATACGAAGTTATTCCGGAGTCGAC
CTTTCTTAAGAGCTGTAATTGAACTGGGAGTGGACACCTGTGGAGAGAAAGGCAAAGTGGATGTCAGTAA
GACCAATAGGTGCCTATCAGAAACGCAAGAGTCTTCTCTGTCTCGACAAGCCCAGTTTCTATTGGTCTCC
TTAAACCTGTCTTGTAACCTTGATACTTACCTGCCCAGTGCCTCACGACCAACTTCTGCAGCTTAAGGCG
CCGCGCTCTGCTTCTGGAAGGCTGCGCTCCTCGACCTGCAGGCTAGAAGCAAATGTAAGCAATAGATGGC
TCTGCCCTGACTTTTATGCCCAGCCCGGGCTGCAGGAATTCGATATCAAGCTTCCTACTGTGAAACTTTG
GGTTCGTAGCTCCCCAGGATCAATTCTGAACAAAGCCTCCAGCTGCAGTGCCATCCAATTTGAAGCAGAC
ATTGGGGACAATTTAAGGTTTTTATCCACAAGAAGGTTTTTTTCCATTCTCTTAAATGCAGCCATAATTA
GAGTAATTTTTCATGTAGCCCGCTGATTACAGCGTTTTTACCGTCAAAGATAATTACCTGTAATTTTCTT
CCACTTTTAATACTAAAAAGCCATCTTTATTTAGATTCAGGAACAGGAAAGGCGAAACAAAAGAGGGAAA
TTATTCTGTTATTCATACACAAATTGCAGAGACGTAGGACCTAAAATTGAAAATTAACCAAAATTATAAT
GCTGAAAAGAATGGAAGAGGCTGCAGAAGTACAGCTGGTAGTGGGGCTTTGCTGAATTATTCAAATTACG
TTAGGGAGAATGCTACCATACATCGAAACCAACACTAATTTTTCGTTAAAAAAA
