>Addgene plasmid #83894 | pAAV-hDlx-Flex-dTomato-Fishell_7 | addgene partial sequence | sequence record 163145 | WPRE-R 5'-CATAGCGTAAAAGGAGCAACA-3'
CAGTCAATCTTTCACAAATTTTGTAATCCAGAGGTTGATTATCGATAAGCTTGATATCGAATTCCCTGCA
GGGGTGGGGCGCGCCATCGATAAGCTTGATATCGAATTCATAACTTCGTATAGCATACATTATACGAAGT
TATTCTTTGCACCATTCTAAAGAATAACAGTGATAATTTCTGGGTTAAGGCAAATAACTTCGTATAGGAT
ACTTTATACGAAGTTATGCTAGCGCCACCACTAGTAGCCACCATGGCCGTGAGCAAGGGCGAGGAGGTCA
TCAAAGAGTTCATGCGCTTCAAGGTGCGCATGGAGGGCTCCATGAACGGCCACGAGTTCGAGATCGAGGG
CGAGGGCGAGGGCCGCCCCTACGAGGGCACCCAGACCGCCAAGCTGAAGGTGACCAAGGGCGGCCCCCTG
CCCTTCGCCTGGGACATCCTGTCCCCCCAGTTCATGTACGGCTCCAAGGCGTACGTGAAGCACCCCGCCG
ACATCCCCGATTACAAGAAGCTGTCCTTCCCCGAGGGCTTCAAGTGGGAGCGCGTGATGAACTTCGAGGA
CGGCGGTCTGGTGACCGTGACCCAGGACTCCTCCCTGCAGGACGGCACGCTGATCTACAAGGTGAAGATG
CGCGGCACCAACTTCCCCCCCGACGGCCCCGTAATGCAGAAGAAGACCATGGGCTGGGAGGCCTCCACCG
AGCGCCTGTACCCCCGCGACGGCGTGCTGAAGGGCGAGATCCACCAGGCCCTGAAGCTGAAGGACGGCGG
CCACTACCTGGTGGAGTTCAAGACCATCTACATGGCCAAGAAGCCCGTGCAACTGCCCGGCTACTACTAC
GTGGACACCAAGCTGGACATCACCTCCCACAACG
